Addgene plasmid #100513: pRK5-HA-SAMTOR
Purpose: Expresses HA tagged SAMTOR in mammalian cells
Depositing lab: David Sabatini. Depositing organization: Whitehead Institute for Biomedical Research. Publication: SAMTOR is an S-adenosylmethionine sensor for the mTORC1 pathway. Gu X, Orozco JM, Saxton RA, Condon KJ, Liu GY, Krawczyk PA, Scaria SM, Harper JW, Gygi SP, Sabatini DM. Science. 2017 Nov 10;358(6364):813-818. doi: 10.1126/science.aao3265. PubMed 29123071.
Backbone
  Vector backbone: pRK5
  Vector type: Mammalian Expression
Growth in bacteria
  Bacterial resistance: Ampicillin, 100 μg/mL
  Growth temperature: 37°C
  Growth strain: DH5alpha
  Copy number: Unknown
Gene/Insert
  Gene/Insert name: SAMTOR (alt name: C7orf60)
  Species: H. sapiens (human)
  GenBank ID: NM_152556.2
  Entrez Gene: BMT2 (a.k.a. C7orf60)
  Tag / fusion protein: HA (N terminal on insert)
  Cloning method: Restriction Enzyme; 5′ cloning site SalI (not destroyed); 3′ cloning site NotI (not destroyed)
  Sequencing primers: 5′ SP6 : ATT TAG GTG ACA CTA TAG; 3′ pRK5-3': TGT AAC CAT TAT AAG CTG
Terms and licenses: Academic/Nonprofit Terms; Industry Terms: Not Available to Industry
How to cite: pRK5-HA-SAMTOR was a gift from David Sabatini (Addgene plasmid # 100513 ; http://n2t.net/addgene:100513 ; RRID:Addgene_100513)
