[The description below was written by a language model from this plasmid's Addgene catalogue record and pLannotate feature annotations shown in this document.]
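Description:
pRK5-HA-SAMTOR is a mammalian expression plasmid of about 6 kb, built on the pRK5 backbone, that drives production of human SAMTOR (gene symbol BMT2, formerly C7orf60) carrying an N-terminal HA epitope tag. It is propagated in E. coli through a high-copy ColE1/pUC-type origin and selected with ampicillin via the β-lactamase gene and its native promoter. An M13 phage origin is also present, which in principle allows single-stranded DNA production. Short remnants of lac regulatory elements, lacZα, lacI, bom and rop appear in the annotation. They are backbone carry-over rather than functional parts. No mammalian selection marker is annotated, which suits transient transfection.

The expression cassette consists of the human cytomegalovirus immediate-early enhancer and promoter, followed by a fragment of CMV intron A and an SP6 phage promoter that can serve as a sequencing primer site or for in vitro transcription. The SAMTOR coding sequence was inserted between SalI and NotI sites, both retained, and is terminated by an SV40 polyadenylation signal. The HA tag itself is not called out in the feature table, though the catalogue entry places it at the N terminus of the insert, presumably in the unannotated stretch just upstream of the BMT2 open reading frame. A short match to an IgH signal sequence fragment is annotated upstream, and its relevance is unclear from the record. An SV40 enhancer/early promoter region lies downstream of the cassette.

SAMTOR was described as an S-adenosylmethionine sensor acting on the mTORC1 pathway. This construct is suited to overexpressing the tagged protein in mammalian cells for detection, immunoprecipitation and interaction studies using anti-HA reagents.
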