Features (pLannotate 1.2.2; 20 found; start..end, strand, type, name):
      1..22      +  protein_bind   CAP binding site: CAP binding activates transcription in the presence of cAMP. E. coli catabolite activator protein
     37..67      +  promoter       lac promoter: promoter for the E. coli lac operon
     75..91      +  protein_bind   lac operator: The lac repressor binds to the lac operator to inhibit transcription in E. coli. This inhibition can be relieved by adding lactose or isopropyl-β-D-thiogalactopyranoside (IPTG). lac repressor encoded by lacI
    144..523     +  enhancer       CMV enhancer: human cytomegalovirus immediate early enhancer
    524..727     +  promoter       CMV promoter: human cytomegalovirus (CMV) immediate early promoter
    863..906     +  intron         CMV intron (fragment): modified intron A from human cytomegalovirus
    958..976     +  promoter       SP6 promoter: promoter for bacteriophage SP6 RNA polymerase
    980..1017    +  CDS            IgH signal sequence (fragment): signal sequence from the mouse immunoglobulin heavy chain variable region
   1162..2376    +  CDS            BMT2: SAMTR_HUMAN - Also known as C7orf60 From Homo sapiens (Human).
   2426..2560    +  polyA_signal   SV40 poly(A) signal: SV40 polyadenylation signal
   2629..2986    +  promoter       SV40 promoter: SV40 enhancer and early promoter
   3005..3159    +  CDS            lacZα (fragment): LacZα fragment of β-galactosidase; lacZ fragment
   3165..3216    -  misc_feature   bom (fragment): basis of mobility region from pBR322
   3235..3615    +  rep_origin     M13 ori (sequence partly withheld): M13 bacteriophage origin of replication; arrow indicates direction of (+) strand synthesis
   3691..3740    -  misc_feature   bom (fragment): basis of mobility region from pBR322
   3842..3877    -  CDS            rop (fragment): Rop protein, which maintains plasmids at low copy number; rop
   3972..4076    +  promoter       AmpR promoter: bla
   4077..4937    +  CDS            AmpR: β-lactamase; bla; confers resistance to ampicillin, carbenicillin, and related antibiotics
   5108..5696    +  rep_origin     ori: high-copy-number ColE1/pMB1/pBR322/pUC origin of replication
   5879..5971    +  CDS            lacI (fragment): lac repressor; lacI; The lac repressor binds to the lac operator to inhibit transcription in E. coli. This inhibition can be relieved by adding lactose or isopropyl-β-D-thiogalactopyranoside (IPTG).
>Addgene plasmid #100513 | pRK5-HA-SAMTOR | addgene full sequence | sequence record 197107 | Addgene NGS Result
TAATGTGAGTTAGCTCACTCATTAGGCACCCCAGGCTTTACACTTTATGCTTCCGGCTCGTATGTTGTGT
GGAATTGTGAGCGGATAACAATTTCACACAGGAAACAGCTATGACATGATTACGAATTAATTCGAGCTCG
CCCGACATTGATTATTGACTAGTTATTAATAGTAATCAATTACGGGGTCATTAGTTCATAGCCCATATAT
GGAGTTCCGCGTTACATAACTTACGGTAAATGGCCCGCCTGGCTGACCGCCCAACGACCCCCGCCCATTG
ACGTCAATAATGACGTATGTTCCCATAGTAACGCCAATAGGGACTTTCCATTGACGTCAATGGGTGGAGT
ATTTACGGTAAACTGCCCACTTGGCAGTACATCAAGTGTATCATATGCCAAGTACGCCCCCTATTGACGT
CAATGACGGTAAATGGCCCGCCTGGCATTATGCCCAGTACATGACCTTATGGGACTTTCCTACTTGGCAG
TACATCTACGTATTAGTCATCGCTATTACCATGGTGATGCGGTTTTGGCAGTACATCAATGGGCGTGGAT
AGCGGTTTGACTCACGGGGATTTCCAAGTCTCCACCCCATTGACGTCAATGGGAGTTTGTTTTGGCACCA
AAATCAACGGGACTTTCCAAAATGTCGTAACAACTCCGCCCCATTGACGCAAATGGGCGGTAGGCGTGTA
CGGTGGGAGGTCTATATAAGCAGAGCTCGTTTAGTGAACCGTCAGATCGCCTGGAGACGCCATCCACGCT
GTTTTGACCTCCATAGAAGACACCGGGACCGATCCAGCCTCCGCGGCCGGGAACGGTGCATTGGAACGCG
GATTCCCCGTGCCAAGAGTGACGTAAGTACCGCCTATAGAGTCTATAGGCCCACCCCCTTGGCTTCGTTA
GAACGCGGCTACAATTAATACATAACCTTATGTATCATACACATACGATTTAGGTGACACTATAGAATAA
CATCCACTTTGCCTTTCTCTCCACAGGTGTCCACTCCCAGGTCCAACTGCACCTCGGTTCTATCGATTGA
ATTCCCGAACCGACAGTCGGTCTCTTCACCAAGGCCATTCGCGCCACCATGGGCTACCCCTATGATGTGC
CTGACTACGCAGATCTCAATGGTGGTGGTGGTGGGTCGACGATGGAGCCAGGGGCCGGCGGCCGAAATAC
TGCTCGTGCGCAGAGGGCCGGGTCCCCGAACACTCCGCCGCCCCGGGAGCAGGAGCGGAAACTGGAGCAG
GAGAAGCTCTCCGGTGTGGTGAAGAGCGTCCACCGGCGGCTCCGCAAGAAGTACCGAGAAGTGGGAGATT
TTGATAAGATCTGGCGAGAACACTGTGAGGATGAAGAAACTCTTTGTGAATATGCCGTTGCAATGAAAAA
TTTGGCAGATAATCATTGGGCAAAAACTTGTGAGGGCGAAGGTCGTATTGAATGGTGTTGTAGTGTATGC
AGAGAATATTTCCAAAATGGTGGGAAGAGAAAAGCACTTGAGAAAGATGAAAAAAGAGCTGTACTTGCCA
CTAAGACCACTCCAGCCTTAAATATGCATGAGTCTTCTCAACTTGAAGGTCATTTAACCAACCTCAGCTT
TACAAACCCTGAATTTATAACTGAGTTGCTACAAGCCTCAGGAAAAATCAGATTACTTGATGTTGGCAGC
TGCTTTAACCCATTTCTGAAGTTTGAAGAATTTCTAACTGTTGGCATAGATATTGTACCTGCTGTAGAGA
GTGTCTATAAATGTGATTTCCTGAACTTACAGCTTCAGCAACCACTCCAGCTTGCACAGGATGCTATAGA
TGCTTTTTTGAAGCAGCTGAAAAACCCTATTGATTCTCTTCCTGGAGAGCTTTTCCATGTGGTTGTTTTC
TCTCTCCTTCTTTCTTATTTTCCATCTCCTTACCAGCGATGGATTTGCTGCAAGAAAGCCCATGAACTGT
TAGTGTTAAATGGTTTATTACTAATCATCACACCTGATTCCTCCCATCAGAACCGTCATGCTATGATGAT
GAAAAGCTGGAAGATTGCTATAGAGTCCCTGGGCTTTAAACGCTTCAAGTACTCAAAATTTTCACATATG
CATCTGATGGCATTTAGGAAAATCTCTCTAAAAACCACAAGTGACTTGGTTAGTAGGAACTACCCAGGAA
TGTTATATATTCCTCAAGATTTCAACAGTATAGAAGATGAGGAATATTCTAACCCTTCCTGCTATGTTCG
ATCAGATATAGAAGATGAACAACTAGCATATGGTTTCACAGAACTCCCTGATGCGCCATATGACTCAGAT
TCTGGAGAAAGTCAAGCCAGCTCTATTCCTTTCTATGAGCTAGAAGACCCCATATTACTTTTAAGTTAAG
CGGCCGCTAAGTAAGTAAGGATCCCCAGCTTGGCCGCCATGGCCCAACTTGTTTATTGCAGCTTATAATG
GTTACAAATAAAGCAATAGCATCACAAATTTCACAAATAAAGCATTTTTTTCACTGCATTCTAGTTGTGG
TTTGTCCAAACTCATCAATGTATCTTATCATGTCTGGATCGGGAATTAATTCGGCGCAGCACCATGGCCT
GAAATAACCTCTGAAAGAGGAACTTGGTTAGGTACCTTCTGAGGCGGAAAGAACCAGCTGTGGAATGTGT
GTCAGTTAGGGTGTGGAAAGTCCCCAGGCTCCCCAGCAGGCAGAAGTATGCAAAGCATGCATCTCAATTA
GTCAGCAACCAGGTGTGGAAAGTCCCCAGGCTCCCCAGCAGGCAGAAGTATGCAAAGCATGCATCTCAAT
TAGTCAGCAACCATAGTCCCGCCCCTAACTCCGCCCATCCCGCCCCTAACTCCGCCCAGTTCCGCCCATT
CTCCGCCCCATGGCTGACTAATTTTTTTTATTTATGCAGAGGCCGAGGCCGCCTCGGCCTCTGAGCTATT
CCAGAAGTAGTGAGGAGGCTTTTTTGGAGGCCTAGGCTTTTGCAAAAAGCTGTTAACAGCTTGGCACTGG
CCGTCGTTTTACAACGTCGTGACTGGGAAAACCCTGGCGTTACCCAACTTAATCGCCTTGCAGCACATCC
CCCTTTCGCCAGCTGGCGTAATAGCGAAGAGGCCCGCACCGATCGCCCTTCCCAACAGTTGCGCAGCCTG
AATGGCGAATGGCGCCTGATGCGGTATTTTCTCCTTACGCATCTGTGCGGTATTTCACACCGCATA
[142 nt withheld, positions 3217-3358]
C
[141 nt withheld, positions 3360-3500]
CCTTTGACGTTGGAGTCCACGTTCTTT
[37 nt withheld, positions 3528-3564]
ACCCTATCTCGGGCTATTCTTTTGATTTATAAGGGATTTTGCCGATTTCGGCCTATTGGTTAAAAAATGA
GCTGATTTAACAAAAATTTAACGCGAATTTTAACAAAATATTAACGTTTACAATTTTATGGTGCACTCTC
AGTACAATCTGCTCTGATGCCGCATAGTTAAGCCAGCCCCGACACCCGCCAACACCCGCTGACGCGCCCT
GACGGGCTTGTCTGCTCCCGGCATCCGCTTACAGACAAGCTGTGACCGTCTCCGGGAGCTGCATGTGTCA
GAGGTTTTCACCGTCATCACCGAAACGCGCGAGACGAAAGGGCCTCGTGATACGCCTATTTTTATAGGTT
AATGTCATGATAATAATGGTTTCTTAGACGTCAGGTGGCACTTTTCGGGGAAATGTGCGCGGAACCCCTA
TTTGTTTATTTTTCTAAATACATTCAAATATGTATCCGCTCATGAGACAATAACCCTGATAAATGCTTCA
ATAATATTGAAAAAGGAAGAGTATGAGTATTCAACATTTCCGTGTCGCCCTTATTCCCTTTTTTGCGGCA
TTTTGCCTTCCTGTTTTTGCTCACCCAGAAACGCTGGTGAAAGTAAAAGATGCTGAAGATCAGTTGGGTG
CACGAGTGGGTTACATCGAACTGGATCTCAACAGCGGTAAGATCCTTGAGAGTTTTCGCCCCGAAGAACG
TTTTCCAATGATGAGCACTTTTAAAGTTCTGCTATGTGGCGCGGTATTATCCCGTATTGACGCCGGGCAA
GAGCAACTCGGTCGCCGCATACACTATTCTCAGAATGACTTGGTTGAGTACTCACCAGTCACAGAAAAGC
ATCTTACGGATGGCATGACAGTAAGAGAATTATGCAGTGCTGCCATAACCATGAGTGATAACACTGCGGC
CAACTTACTTCTGACAACGATCGGAGGACCGAAGGAGCTAACCGCTTTTTTGCACAACATGGGGGATCAT
GTAACTCGCCTTGATCGTTGGGAACCGGAGCTGAATGAAGCCATACCAAACGACGAGCGTGACACCACGA
TGCCTGTAGCAATGGCAACAACGTTGCGCAAACTATTAACTGGCGAACTACTTACTCTAGCTTCCCGGCA
ACAATTAATAGACTGGATGGAGGCGGATAAAGTTGCAGGACCACTTCTGCGCTCGGCCCTTCCGGCTGGC
TGGTTTATTGCTGATAAATCTGGAGCCGGTGAGCGTGGGTCTCGCGGTATCATTGCAGCACTGGGGCCAG
ATGGTAAGCCCTCCCGTATCGTAGTTATCTACACGACGGGGAGTCAGGCAACTATGGATGAACGAAATAG
ACAGATCGCTGAGATAGGTGCCTCACTGATTAAGCATTGGTAACTGTCAGACCAAGTTTACTCATATATA
CTTTAGATTGATTTAAAACTTCATTTTTAATTTAAAAGGATCTAGGTGAAGATCCTTTTTGATAATCTCA
TGACCAAAATCCCTTAACGTGAGTTTTCGTTCCACTGAGCGTCAGACCCCGTAGAAAAGATCAAAGGATC
TTCTTGAGATCCTTTTTTTCTGCGCGTAATCTGCTGCTTGCAAACAAAAAAACCACCGCTACCAGCGGTG
GTTTGTTTGCCGGATCAAGAGCTACCAACTCTTTTTCCGAAGGTAACTGGCTTCAGCAGAGCGCAGATAC
CAAATACTGTTCTTCTAGTGTAGCCGTAGTTAGGCCACCACTTCAAGAACTCTGTAGCACCGCCTACATA
CCTCGCTCTGCTAATCCTGTTACCAGTGGCTGCTGCCAGTGGCGATAAGTCGTGTCTTACCGGGTTGGAC
TCAAGACGATAGTTACCGGATAAGGCGCAGCGGTCGGGCTGAACGGGGGGTTCGTGCACACAGCCCAGCT
TGGAGCGAACGACCTACACCGAACTGAGATACCTACAGCGTGAGCTATGAGAAAGCGCCACGCTTCCCGA
AGGGAGAAAGGCGGACAGGTATCCGGTAAGCGGCAGGGTCGGAACAGGAGAGCGCACGAGGGAGCTTCCA
GGGGGAAACGCCTGGTATCTTTATAGTCCTGTCGGGTTTCGCCACCTCTGACTTGAGCGTCGATTTTTGT
GATGCTCGTCAGGGGGGCGGAGCCTATGGAAAAACGCCAGCAACGCGGCCTTTTTACGGTTCCTGGCCTT
TTGCTGGCCTTTTGCTCACATGTTCTTTCCTGCGTTATCCCCTGATTCTGTGGATAACCGTATTACCGCC
TTTGAGTGAGCTGATACCGCTCGCCGCAGCCGAACGACCGAGCGCAGCGAGTCAGTGAGCGAGGAAGCGG
AAGAGCGCCCAATACGCAAACCGCCTCTCCCCGCGCGTTGGCCGATTCATTAATGCAGCTGGCACGACAG
GTTTCCCGACTGGAAAGCGGGCAGTGAGCGCAACGCAAT
